>Addgene plasmid #27208 | dpf2_L (OZ531) | addgene partial sequence | sequence record 33604 | 27208 with OK.61 (5' GGGTAGTACGATGACGGAACCTGTC 3')
ACATTGTGCAAAGGCCCTGAGAAAAATCCAAGCTTTGGCGGCCGCTGACTACAAAGACGATGATGACAAA
TCTAGACCCGGGGAGCGCCCCTTCCAGTGTCGCATTTGCATGCGGAACTTTTCGAGCCGCGAGCAGCTTG
ACCGGCATACCCGTACTCATACCGGTGAAAAACCGTTTCAGTGTCGGATCTGTATGCGAAATTTCTCCCA
GCGGAGCAGCTTGGTGAGGCATCTACGTACGCACACCGGCGAGAAGCCATTCCAATGCCGAATATGCATG
CGCAACTTCAGTCAGCACCCCAACCTGACGAGGCACCTAAAAACCCACCTGAGGGGATCCTCTGCACAGT
AGTAACTAGAGACTAGAAAAAGGCCGACAAGTCCCGCTCCGCTGAAGATCCTGGCGTAATAGCGAAGAGG
CCCGCACCGATCGCCCTTCCCAACAGTTGCGCAGCCTGAATGGCGAATGGG
[124 nt withheld, positions 472-595]
C
[91 nt withheld, positions 597-687]
A
[49 nt withheld, positions 689-737]
CCTTTGACGTTGGAGTCCACGTTCTTT
[37 nt withheld, positions 765-801]
ACCCTATCTCGGTCTATTCTTTTGATTTATAA
