[The description below was written by a language model from this plasmid's Addgene catalogue record.]
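Description:
dpf2_L (OZ531) is a low-copy bacterial plasmid built on the MG414 backbone (about 5.5 kb without insert) and catalogued as a zebrafish targeting reagent. It carries kanamycin resistance and must be propagated in an E. coli strain that supplies the lacIq allele of the lac repressor, such as XL1 Blue. This requirement suggests that expression from the vector is under lac-type control, although the record does not state the promoter, the origin of replication or any fusion partners. No feature table is available for the construct.

The payload is a roughly 270 bp insert encoding an engineered zinc finger array, cloned between XbaI and BamHI sites that both remain intact so the array can be excised again. The array was designed to recognise a nine-base-pair "left" half-site within the zebrafish gene dpf2 (D4, zinc and double PHD fingers family 2). The plasmid contains no dpf2 sequence itself. The associated publications describe the OPEN (oligomerized pool engineering) approach to making customized zinc finger arrays. In a bacterial two-hybrid assay, this array gave about 8.6-fold activation on its intended target site.

The plasmid is a source of the DNA-binding module, not a finished nuclease. To make a working reagent, the zinc finger insert has to be subcloned into a separate zinc finger nuclease expression vector so that it is fused to the FokI cleavage domain. It is then used together with the complementary right half-site array, dpf2_R (OZ532), as a ZFN pair to introduce targeted mutations at the dpf2 locus in zebrafish. The depositor notes that the array had not yet been tested for nuclease activity at that locus.
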