Addgene plasmid #27208: dpf2_L (OZ531)
Depositing lab: Keith Joung. Depositing organization: Massachusetts General Hospital. Publication: Rapid "open-source" engineering of customized zinc-finger nucleases for highly efficient gene modification. Maeder ML, Thibodeau-Beganny S, Osiak A, Wright DA, Anthony RM, Eichtinger M, Jiang T, Foley JE, Winfrey RJ, Townsend JA, Unger-Wallace E, Sander JD, Muller-Lerch F, Fu F, Pearlberg J, Goebel C, Dassie JP, Pruett-Miller SM, Porteus MH, Sgroi DC, Iafrate AJ, Dobbs D, McCray PB, Cathomen T, Voytas DF, Joung JK. Mol Cell. 2008 Jul 25. 31(2):294-301. 10.1016/j.molcel.2008.06.016 PubMed 18657511.
Backbone
  Vector backbone: MG414
  Backbone size w/o insert (bp): 5493
  Vector type: Zebrafish Targeting
Growth in bacteria
  Bacterial resistance: Kanamycin, 50 μg/mL
  Growth temperature: 37°C
  Growth strain: XL1 Blue
  Growth instructions: Requires a bacterial strain such as XL1 Blue, that expresses the lacIq allele of lac repressor
  Copy number: Low Copy
Gene/Insert
  Gene/Insert name: Zinc finger array targeting dpf2 (alt names: D4, zinc and double PHD fingers family 2; OZ531)
  Species: D. rerio (zebrafish)
  Insert size (bp): 270
  GenBank ID: ENSDARG00000012219
  Entrez Gene: dpf2 (a.k.a. im:7146797, zgc:101789)
  Cloning method: Restriction Enzyme; 5′ cloning site XbaI (not destroyed); 3′ cloning site BamHI (not destroyed)
  Sequencing primers: 5′ OK.61 GGGTAGTACGATGACGGAACCTGTC
Terms and licenses: Academic/Nonprofit Terms; Industry Terms: Not Available to Industry
Depositor comments: This plasmid encodes a zinc finger array targeting half of a target sequence in the zebrafish gene dpf2 (see below). Please note that this plasmid does NOT contain the dpf2 sequence. Users must order the complementary plasmid dpf2_R (OZ532) [Addgene plasmid 27209] in order to create a zinc finger nuclease (ZFN) pair to introduce targeted mutations into this specific zebrafish gene. Users will also need to clone the zinc finger (ZF) insert of this plasmid into a zinc finger nuclease (ZFN) vector to express a FOKI fusion product. Examples of possible ZFN expression vectors that can be used are: pST1374 (Addgene plasmid 13426), pMLM290 (Addgene plasmid 21872), pMLM292 (Addgene plasmid 21873), pMLM800 (Addgene plasmid 27202) and pMLM802 (Addgene plasmid 27203). This zinc finger array was tested for binding activity to the sequence 5'-GAAGTAGCA-3' in a bacterial two hybrid assay, and resulted in 8.58 fold activation. However, this array has not yet been tested for activity as a zinc finger nuclease (i.e. for its ability to induce mutations at the intended locus). Scientists using this zinc finger array in a publication should notify and acknowledge NIH grant number R01 GM088040 in the publication. Other Articles: "Oligomerized pool engineering (OPEN): an 'open-source' protocol for making customized zinc-finger arrays." Maeder ML et al. (Nat Protoc. 2009 Sept 17. 4(10):1471-1501. Pubmed ID: 19798082 "Targeted mutagenesis in zebrafish using customized zinc-finger nucleases." Foley JE et al. (Nat Protoc. 2009 Dec 3. 4(12):1855-1867. Pubmed ID: 20010934
How to cite: dpf2_L (OZ531) was a gift from Keith Joung (Addgene plasmid # 27208 ; http://n2t.net/addgene:27208 ; RRID:Addgene_27208)
